>Addgene plasmid #192684 | LentiU6-hIL2RN gRNA_multi1-3-MS2-Puro | addgene full sequence | sequence record 380515 | Addgene NGS Result
TAACAAATTGGCTGTGGTATATAAAATTATTCATAATGATAGTAGGAGGCTTGGTAGGTTTAAGAATAGT
TTTTGCTGTACTTTCTATAGTGAATAGAGTTAGGCAGGGATATTCACCATTATCGTTTCAGACCCACCTC
CCAACCCCGAGGGGACCCAGAGGTACCGCTCTAGCTAGCGAGGGCCTATTTCCCATGATTCCTTCATATT
TGCATATACGATACAAGGCTGTTAGAGAGATAATTAGAATTAATTTGACTGTAAACACAAAGATATTAGT
ACAAAATACGTGACGTAGAAAGTAATAATTTCTTGGGTAGTTTGCAGTTTTAAAATTATGTTTTAAAATG
GACTATCATATGCTTACCGTAACTTGAAAGTATTTCGATTTCTTGGCTTTATATATCTTGTGGAAAGGAC
GAAACACCGCATCAAGTCAGCCATCAGCGTTTTAGAGCTAGGCCAACATGAGGATCACCCATGTCTGCAG
GGCCTAGCAAGTTAAAATAAGGCTAGTCCGTTATCAACTTGGCCAACATGAGGATCACCCATGTCTGCAG
GGCCAAGTGGCACCGAGTCGGTGCTTTTTTCTCTAGGAGGGCCTATTTCCCATGATTCCTTCATATTTGC
ATATACGATACAAGGCTGTTAGAGAGATAATTAGAATTAATTTGACTGTAAACACAAAGATATTAGTACA
AAATACGTGACGTAGAAAGTAATAATTTCTTGGGTAGTTTGCAGTTTTAAAATTATGTTTTAAAATGGAC
TATCATATGCTTACCGTAACTTGAAAGTATTTCGATTTCTTGGCTTTATATATCTTGTGGAAAGGACGAA
ACACCGTGTACTCTCTGAGGTGCTCGTTTTAGAGCTAGGCCAACATGAGGATCACCCATGTCTGCAGGGC
CTAGCAAGTTAAAATAAGGCTAGTCCGTTATCAACTTGGCCAACATGAGGATCACCCATGTCTGCAGGGC
CAAGTGGCACCGAGTCGGTGCTTTTTTTCTAGAGAGGGCCTATTTCCCATGATTCCTTCATATTTGCATA
TACGATACAAGGCTGTTAGAGAGATAATTAGAATTAATTTGACTGTAAACACAAAGATATTAGTACAAAA
TACGTGACGTAGAAAGTAATAATTTCTTGGGTAGTTTGCAGTTTTAAAATTATGTTTTAAAATGGACTAT
CATATGCTTACCGTAACTTGAAAGTATTTCGATTTCTTGGCTTTATATATCTTGTGGAAAGGACGAAACA
CCGACGCAGATAAGAACCAGTTGTTTTAGAGCTAGGCCAACATGAGGATCACCCATGTCTGCAGGGCCTA
GCAAGTTAAAATAAGGCTAGTCCGTTATCAACTTGGCCAACATGAGGATCACCCATGTCTGCAGGGCCAA
GTGGCACCGAGTCGGTGCTTTTTTCTAGAAGAATTCGCTAGCTAGGTCTTGAAAGGAGTGGGAATTGGCT
CCGGTGCCCGTCAGTGGGCAGAGCGCACATCGCCCACAGTCCCCGAGAAGTTGGGGGGAGGGGGTCGGCA
ATTGATCCGGTGCCTAGAGAAGGTGGCGCGGGGTAAACTGGGAAAGTGATGTCGTGTACTGGCTCCGCCT
TTTTCCCGAGGGTGGGGGAGAACCGTATATAAGTGCAGTAGTCGCCGTGAACGTTCTTTTTCGCAACGGG
TTTGCCGCCAGAACACAGGTAAGTGCCGTGTGTGGTTCCCGCGGGCCTGGCCTCTTTACGGGTTATGGCC
CTTGCGTGCCTTGAATTACTTCCACCTGGCTGCAGTACGTGATTCTTGATCCCGAGCTTCGGGTTGGAAG
TGGGTGGGAGAGTTCGAGGCCTTGCGCTTAAGGAGCCCCTTCGCCTCGTGCTTGAGTTGAGGCCTGGCCT
GGGCGCTGGGGCCGCCGCGTGCGAATCTGGTGGCACCTTCGCGCCTGTCTCGCTGCTTTCGATAAGTCTC
TAGCCATTTAAAATTTTTGATGACCTGCTGCGACGCTTTTTTTCTGGCAAGATAGTCTTGTAAATGCGGG
CCAAGATCTGCACACTGGTATTTCGGTTTTTGGGGCCGCGGGCGGCGACGGGGCCCGTGCGTCCCAGCGC
ACATGTTCGGCGAGGCGGGGCCTGCGAGCGCGGCCACCGAGAATCGGACGGGGGTAGTCTCAAGCTGGCC
GGCCTGCTCTGGTGCCTGGCCTCGCGCCGCCGTGTATCGCCCCGCCCTGGGCGGCAAGGCTGGCCCGGTC
GGCACCAGTTGCGTGAGCGGAAAGATGGCCGCTTCCCGGCCCTGCTGCAGGGAGCTCAAAATGGAGGACG
CGGCGCTCGGGAGAGCGGGCGGGTGAGTCACCCACACAAAGGAAAAGGGCCTTTCCGTCCTCAGCCGTCG
CTTCATGTGACTCCACGGAGTACCGGGCGCCGTCCAGGCACCTCGATTAGTTCTCGAGCTTTTGGAGTAC
GTCGTCTTTAGGTTGGGGGGAGGGGTTTTATGCGATGGAGTTTCCCCACACTGAGTGGGTGGAGACTGAA
GTTAGGCCAGCTTGGCACTTGATGTAATTCTCCTTGGAATTTGCCCTTTTTGAGTTTGGATCTTGGTTCA
TTCTCAAGCCTCAGACAGTGGTTCAAAGTTTTTTTCTTCCATTTCAGGTGTCGTGACGTACGGCCACCAT
GACCGAGTACAAGCCCACGGTGCGCCTCGCCACCCGCGACGACGTCCCCAGGGCCGTACGCACCCTCGCC
GCCGCGTTCGCCGACTACCCCGCCACGCGCCACACCGTCGATCCGGACCGCCACATCGAGCGGGTCACCG
AGCTGCAAGAACTCTTCCTCACGCGCGTCGGGCTCGACATCGGCAAGGTGTGGGTCGCGGACGACGGCGC
CGCCGTGGCGGTCTGGACCACGCCGGAGAGCGTCGAAGCGGGGGCGGTGTTCGCCGAGATCGGCCCGCGC
ATGGCCGAGTTGAGCGGTTCCCGGCTGGCCGCGCAGCAACAGATGGAAGGCCTCCTGGCGCCGCACCGGC
CCAAGGAGCCCGCGTGGTTCCTGGCCACCGTCGGAGTCTCGCCCGACCACCAGGGCAAGGGTCTGGGCAG
CGCCGTCGTGCTCCCCGGAGTGGAGGCGGCCGAGCGCGCCGGGGTGCCCGCCTTCCTGGAGACCTCCGCG
CCCCGCAACCTCCCCTTCTACGAGCGGCTCGGCTTCACCGTCACCGCCGACGTCGAGGTGCCCGAAGGAC
CGCGCACCTGGTGCATGACCCGCAAGCCCGGTGCCTGAACGCGTTAAGTCGACAATCAACCTCTGGATTA
CAAAATTTGTGAAAGATTGACTGGTATTCTTAACTATGTTGCTCCTTTTACGCTATGTGGATACGCTGCT
TTAATGCCTTTGTATCATGCTATTGCTTCCCGTATGGCTTTCATTTTCTCCTCCTTGTATAAATCCTGGT
TGCTGTCTCTTTATGAGGAGTTGTGGCCCGTTGTCAGGCAACGTGGCGTGGTGTGCACTGTGTTTGCTGA
CGCAACCCCCACTGGTTGGGGCATTGCCACCACCTGTCAGCTCCTTTCCGGGACTTTCGCTTTCCCCCTC
CCTATTGCCACGGCGGAACTCATCGCCGCCTGCCTTGCCCGCTGCTGGACAGGGGCTCGGCTGTTGGGCA
CTGACAATTCCGTGGTGTTGTCGGGGAAATCATCGTCCTTTCCTTGGCTGCTCGCCTGTGTTGCCACCTG
GATTCTGCGCGGGACGTCCTTCTGCTACGTCCCTTCGGCCCTCAATCCAGCGGACCTTCCTTCCCGCGGC
CTGCTGCCGGCTCTGCGGCCTCTTCCGCGTCTTCGCCTTCGCCCTCAGACGAGTCGGATCTCCCTTTGGG
CCGCCTCCCCGCGTCGACTTTAAGACCAATGACTTACAAGGCAGCTGTAGATCTTAGCCACTTTTTAAAA
GAAAAGGGGGGACTGGAAGGGCTAATTCACTCCCAACGAAGACAAGATCTGCTTTTTGCTTGTACTGGGT
CTCTCTGGTTAGACCAGATCTGAGCCTGGGAGCTCTCTGGCTAACTAGGGAACCCACTGCTTAAGCCTCA
ATAAAGCTTGCCTTGAGTGCTTCAAGTAGTGTGTGCCCGTCTGTTGTGTGACTCTGGTAACTAGAGATCC
CTCAGACCCTTTTAGTCAGTGTGGAAAATCTCTAGCAGTACGTATAGTAGTTCATGTCATCTTATTATTC
AGTATTTATAACTTGCAAAGAAATGAATATCAGAGAGTGAGAGGAACTTGTTTATTGCAGCTTATAATGG
TTACAAATAAAGCAATAGCATCACAAATTTCACAAATAAAGCATTTTTTTCACTGCATTCTAGTTGTGGT
TTGTCCAAACTCATCAATGTATCTTATCATGTCTGGCTCTAGCTATCCCGCCCCTAACTCCGCCCATCCC
GCCCCTAACTCCGCCCAGTTCCGCCCATTCTCCGCCCCATGGCTGACTAATTTTTTTTATTTATGCAGAG
GCCGAGGCCGCCTCGGCCTCTGAGCTATTCCAGAAGTAGTGAGGAGGCTTTTTTGGAGGCCTAGGGACGT
ACCCAATTCGCCCTATAGTGAGTCGTATTACGCGCGCTCACTGGCCGTCGTTTTACAACGTCGTGACTGG
GAAAACCCTGGCGTTACCCAACTTAATCGCCTTGCAGCACATCCCCCTTTCGCCAGCTGGCGTAATAGCG
AAGAGGCCCGCACCGATCGCCCTTCCCAACAGTTGCGCAGCCTGAATGGCGAATGGG
[124 nt withheld, positions 4748-4871]
C
[91 nt withheld, positions 4873-4963]
A
[49 nt withheld, positions 4965-5013]
CCTTTGACGTTGGAGTCCACGTTCTTT
[37 nt withheld, positions 5041-5077]
ACCCTATCTCGGTCTATTCTTTTGATTTATAAGGGATTTTGCCGATTTCGGCCTATTGGTTAAAAAATGA
GCTGATTTAACAAAAATTTAACGCGAATTTTAACAAAATATTAACGCTTACAATTTAGGTGGCACTTTTC
GGGGAAATGTGCGCGGAACCCCTATTTGTTTATTTTTCTAAATACATTCAAATATGTATCCGCTCATGAG
ACAATAACCCTGATAAATGCTTCAATAATATTGAAAAAGGAAGAGTATGAGTATTCAACATTTCCGTGTC
GCCCTTATTCCCTTTTTTGCGGCATTTTGCCTTCCTGTTTTTGCTCACCCAGAAACGCTGGTGAAAGTAA
AAGATGCTGAAGATCAGTTGGGTGCACGAGTGGGTTACATCGAACTGGATCTCAACAGCGGTAAGATCCT
TGAGAGTTTTCGCCCCGAAGAACGTTTTCCAATGATGAGCACTTTTAAAGTTCTGCTATGTGGCGCGGTA
TTATCCCGTATTGACGCCGGGCAAGAGCAACTCGGTCGCCGCATACACTATTCTCAGAATGACTTGGTTG
AGTACTCACCAGTCACAGAAAAGCATCTTACGGATGGCATGACAGTAAGAGAATTATGCAGTGCTGCCAT
AACCATGAGTGATAACACTGCGGCCAACTTACTTCTGACAACGATCGGAGGACCGAAGGAGCTAACCGCT
TTTTTGCACAACATGGGGGATCATGTAACTCGCCTTGATCGTTGGGAACCGGAGCTGAATGAAGCCATAC
CAAACGACGAGCGTGACACCACGATGCCTGTAGCAATGGCAACAACGTTGCGCAAACTATTAACTGGCGA
ACTACTTACTCTAGCTTCCCGGCAACAATTAATAGACTGGATGGAGGCGGATAAAGTTGCAGGACCACTT
CTGCGCTCGGCCCTTCCGGCTGGCTGGTTTATTGCTGATAAATCTGGAGCCGGTGAGCGTGGGTCTCGCG
GTATCATTGCAGCACTGGGGCCAGATGGTAAGCCCTCCCGTATCGTAGTTATCTACACGACGGGGAGTCA
GGCAACTATGGATGAACGAAATAGACAGATCGCTGAGATAGGTGCCTCACTGATTAAGCATTGGTAACTG
TCAGACCAAGTTTACTCATATATACTTTAGATTGATTTAAAACTTCATTTTTAATTTAAAAGGATCTAGG
TGAAGATCCTTTTTGATAATCTCATGACCAAAATCCCTTAACGTGAGTTTTCGTTCCACTGAGCGTCAGA
CCCCGTAGAAAAGATCAAAGGATCTTCTTGAGATCCTTTTTTTCTGCGCGTAATCTGCTGCTTGCAAACA
AAAAAACCACCGCTACCAGCGGTGGTTTGTTTGCCGGATCAAGAGCTACCAACTCTTTTTCCGAAGGTAA
CTGGCTTCAGCAGAGCGCAGATACCAAATACTGTTCTTCTAGTGTAGCCGTAGTTAGGCCACCACTTCAA
GAACTCTGTAGCACCGCCTACATACCTCGCTCTGCTAATCCTGTTACCAGTGGCTGCTGCCAGTGGCGAT
AAGTCGTGTCTTACCGGGTTGGACTCAAGACGATAGTTACCGGATAAGGCGCAGCGGTCGGGCTGAACGG
GGGGTTCGTGCACACAGCCCAGCTTGGAGCGAACGACCTACACCGAACTGAGATACCTACAGCGTGAGCT
ATGAGAAAGCGCCACGCTTCCCGAAGGGAGAAAGGCGGACAGGTATCCGGTAAGCGGCAGGGTCGGAACA
GGAGAGCGCACGAGGGAGCTTCCAGGGGGAAACGCCTGGTATCTTTATAGTCCTGTCGGGTTTCGCCACC
TCTGACTTGAGCGTCGATTTTTGTGATGCTCGTCAGGGGGGCGGAGCCTATGGAAAAACGCCAGCAACGC
GGCCTTTTTACGGTTCCTGGCCTTTTGCTGGCCTTTTGCTCACATGTTCTTTCCTGCGTTATCCCCTGAT
TCTGTGGATAACCGTATTACCGCCTTTGAGTGAGCTGATACCGCTCGCCGCAGCCGAACGACCGAGCGCA
GCGAGTCAGTGAGCGAGGAAGCGGAAGAGCGCCCAATACGCAAACCGCCTCTCCCCGCGCGTTGGCCGAT
TCATTAATGCAGCTGGCACGACAGGTTTCCCGACTGGAAAGCGGGCAGTGAGCGCAACGCAATTAATGTG
AGTTAGCTCACTCATTAGGCACCCCAGGCTTTACACTTTATGCTTCCGGCTCGTATGTTGTGTGGAATTG
TGAGCGGATAACAATTTCACACAGGAAACAGCTATGACCATGATTACGCCAAGCGCGCAATTAACCCTCA
CTAAAGGGAACAAAAGCTGGAGCTGCAAGCTTAATGTAGTCTTATGCAATACTCTTGTAGTCTTGCAACA
TGGTAACGATGAGTTAGCAACATGCCTTACAAGGAGAGAAAAAGCACCGTGCATGCCGATTGGTGGAAGT
AAGGTGGTACGATCGTGCCTTATTAGGAAGGCAACAGACGGGTCTGACATGGATTGGACGAACCACTGAA
TTGCCGCATTGCAGAGATATTGTATTTAAGTGCCTAGCTCGATACATAAACGGGTCTCTCTGGTTAGACC
AGATCTGAGCCTGGGAGCTCTCTGGCTAACTAGGGAACCCACTGCTTAAGCCTCAATAAAGCTTGCCTTG
AGTGCTTCAAGTAGTGTGTGCCCGTCTGTTGTGTGACTCTGGTAACTAGAGATCCCTCAGACCCTTTTAG
TCAGTGTGGAAAATCTCTAGCAGTGGCGCCCGAACAGGGACTTGAAAGCGAAAGGGAAACCAGAGGAGCT
CTCTCGACGCAGGACTCGGCTTGCTGAAGCGCGCACGGCAAGAGGCGAGGGGCGGCGACTGGTGAGTACG
CCAAAAATTTTGACTAGCGGAGGCTAGAAGGAGAGAGATGGGTGCGAGAGCGTCAGTATTAAGCGGGGGA
GAATTAGATCGCGATGGGAAAAAATTCGGTTAAGGCCAGGGGGAAAGAAAAAATATAAATTAAAACATAT
AGTATGGGCAAGCAGGGAGCTAGAACGATTCGCAGTTAATCCTGGCCTGTTAGAAACATCAGAAGGCTGT
AGACAAATACTGGGACAGCTACAACCATCCCTTCAGACAGGATCAGAAGAACTTAGATCATTATATAATA
CAGTAGCAACCCTCTATTGTGTGCATCAAAGGATAGAGATAAAAGACACCAAGGAAGCTTTAGACAAGAT
AGAGGAAGAGCAAAACAAAAGTAAGACCACCGCACAGCAAGCGGCCGCTGATCTTCAGACCTGGAGGAGG
AGATATGAGGGACAATTGGAGAAGTGAATTATATAAATATAAAGTAGTAAAAATTGAACCATTAGGAGTA
GCACCCACCAAGGCAAAGAGAAGAGTGGTGCAGAGAGAAAAAAGAGCAGTGGGAATAGGAGCTTTGTTCC
TTGGGTTCTTGGGAGCAGCAGGAAGCACTATGGGCGCAGCGTCAATGACGCTGACGGTACAGGCCAGACA
ATTATTGTCTGGTATAGTGCAGCAGCAGAACAATTTGCTGAGGGCTATTGAGGCGCAACAGCATCTGTTG
CAACTCACAGTCTGGGGCATCAAGCAGCTCCAGGCAAGAATCCTGGCTGTGGAAAGATACCTAAAGGATC
AACAGCTCCTGGGGATTTGGGGTTGCTCTGGAAAACTCATTTGCACCACTGCTGTGCCTTGGAATGCTAG
TTGGAGTAATAAATCTCTGGAACAGATTTGGAATCACACGACCTGGATGGAGTGGGACAGAGAAATTAAC
AATTACACAAGCTTAATACACTCCTTAATTGAAGAATCGCAAAACCAGCAAGAAAAGAATGAACAAGAAT
TATTGGAATTAGATAAATGGGCAAGTTTGTGGAATTGGTTTAACA
Features (pLannotate 1.2.2; 41 found; start..end, strand, type, name):
      3..185     +  CDS            env (fragment): ENV_HV1H2 - Experimental evidence at protein level: Swiss-Prot protein existence level 1. [Transmembrane protein gp41]: Acts as a class I viral fusion protein. Under the current model, the protein has at least 3 conformational states: pre-fusion native state, pre-hairpin intermediate state, and post-fusion hairpin state. During fusion of viral and target intracellular membranes, the coiled coil regions (heptad repeats) assume a trimer-of-hairpins structure, positioning the fusion peptide in close proximity to the C-terminal region of the ectodomain. The formation of this structure appears to d
    180..420     +  promoter       U6 promoter: RNA polymerase III promoter for human U6 snRNA
    466..484     +  misc_RNA       MS2 stem loop: stem loop that binds the bacteriophage MS2 coat protein
    495..531     +  misc_RNA       gRNA scaffold (fragment): guide RNA scaffold for the Streptococcus pyogenes CRISPR/Cas9 system
    536..554     +  misc_RNA       MS2 stem loop: stem loop that binds the bacteriophage MS2 coat protein
    565..584     +  misc_RNA       gRNA scaffold (fragment): guide RNA scaffold for the Streptococcus pyogenes CRISPR/Cas9 system
    597..837     +  promoter       U6 promoter: RNA polymerase III promoter for human U6 snRNA
    883..901     +  misc_RNA       MS2 stem loop: stem loop that binds the bacteriophage MS2 coat protein
    912..948     +  misc_RNA       gRNA scaffold (fragment): guide RNA scaffold for the Streptococcus pyogenes CRISPR/Cas9 system
    953..971     +  misc_RNA       MS2 stem loop: stem loop that binds the bacteriophage MS2 coat protein
    982..1001    +  misc_RNA       gRNA scaffold (fragment): guide RNA scaffold for the Streptococcus pyogenes CRISPR/Cas9 system
   1014..1254    +  promoter       U6 promoter: RNA polymerase III promoter for human U6 snRNA
   1300..1318    +  misc_RNA       MS2 stem loop: stem loop that binds the bacteriophage MS2 coat protein
   1329..1365    +  misc_RNA       gRNA scaffold (fragment): guide RNA scaffold for the Streptococcus pyogenes CRISPR/Cas9 system
   1370..1388    +  misc_RNA       MS2 stem loop: stem loop that binds the bacteriophage MS2 coat protein
   1399..1418    +  misc_RNA       gRNA scaffold (fragment): guide RNA scaffold for the Streptococcus pyogenes CRISPR/Cas9 system
   1442..1460    +  CDS            small t antigen (fragment): SV40 (simian virus 40) small t antigen
   1486..1698    +  promoter       EF-1α core promoter: core promoter for human elongation factor EF-1α
   1699..2637    +  intron         EF-1α intron A: intron upstream of the start codon of human EF-1α
   2659..3258    +  CDS            PuroR (fragment): puromycin N-acetyltransferase; pac from Streptomyces; confers resistance to puromycin
   3274..3862    +  misc_feature   WPRE: woodchuck hepatitis virus posttranscriptional regulatory element
   3913..3932    +  misc_feature   cPPT/CTS (fragment): central polypurine tract and central termination sequence of HIV-1
   3934..4167    +  LTR            3' LTR (ΔU3): self-inactivating 3' long terminal repeat (LTR) from HIV-1
   4245..4366    +  polyA_signal   SV40 poly(A) signal: SV40 polyadenylation signal
   4406..4541    +  rep_origin     SV40 ori: SV40 origin of replication
   4562..4580    -  promoter       T7 promoter: promoter for bacteriophage T7 RNA polymerase
   4588..4743    +  CDS            lacZα (fragment): LacZα fragment of β-galactosidase; lacZ fragment
   4748..5176    +  rep_origin     f1 ori (sequence partly withheld): f1 bacteriophage origin of replication; arrow indicates direction of (+) strand synthesis
   5229..5333    +  promoter       AmpR promoter: bla
   5334..6194    +  CDS            AmpR: β-lactamase; bla; confers resistance to ampicillin, carbenicillin, and related antibiotics
   6365..6953    +  rep_origin     ori: high-copy-number ColE1/pMB1/pBR322/pUC origin of replication
   7136..7228    +  CDS            lacI (fragment): lac repressor; lacI; The lac repressor binds to the lac operator to inhibit transcription in E. coli. This inhibition can be relieved by adding lactose or isopropyl-β-D-thiogalactopyranoside (IPTG).
   7241..7262    +  protein_bind   CAP binding site: CAP binding activates transcription in the presence of cAMP. E. coli catabolite activator protein
   7277..7307    +  promoter       lac promoter: promoter for the E. coli lac operon
   7315..7331    +  protein_bind   lac operator: The lac repressor binds to the lac operator to inhibit transcription in E. coli. This inhibition can be relieved by adding lactose or isopropyl-β-D-thiogalactopyranoside (IPTG). lac repressor encoded by lacI
   7376..7394    +  promoter       T3 promoter: promoter for bacteriophage T3 RNA polymerase
   7422..7648    +  promoter       RSV promoter: Rous sarcoma virus enhancer/promoter
   7649..7829    +  LTR            5' LTR (truncated): truncated 5' long terminal repeat (LTR) from HIV-1
   7876..8001    +  misc_feature   HIV-1 Ψ: packaging signal of human immunodeficiency virus type 1
   7985..8348    +  CDS            HIV-1 gag (fragment): gag protein from human immunodeficiency virus 1; gag
   8494..8727    +  misc_feature   RRE: The Rev response element (RRE) of HIV-1 allows for Rev-dependent mRNA export from the nucleus to the cytoplasm.
