[The description below was written by a language model from this plasmid's Addgene catalogue record and pLannotate feature annotations shown in this document.]
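Description:
LentiU6-hIL2RN gRNA_multi1-3-MS2-Puro is a third-generation-style, self-inactivating HIV-1 lentiviral transfer plasmid on a pLenti backbone, built to deliver three guide RNAs for CRISPR activation of the human IL1RN gene. Despite the "IL2RN" spelling in the name, the recorded insert, gene entry and purpose all refer to IL1RN. In bacteria it replicates from a high-copy ColE1/pUC-type origin and is selected with ampicillin through the bla gene. An f1 origin, an SV40 origin and remnants of lac and T7/T3 elements are carried over from the backbone. The viral genome is transcribed from an RSV promoter fused to a truncated 5' LTR. This is followed by the Ψ packaging signal with a gag fragment, the RRE for Rev-dependent export, and a ΔU3 3' LTR that inactivates the integrated provirus's LTR promoter. The depositor notes that the plasmid lacks a cPPT/CTS (only a short fragment is annotated near the 3' LTR) and reports that function is unaffected.

The payload consists of three tandem cassettes, each with its own human U6 RNA polymerase III promoter driving one IL1RN promoter-targeting spacer joined to a Streptococcus pyogenes Cas9 scaffold. Each scaffold contains two MS2 stem loops, which bind the bacteriophage MS2 coat protein. This lets MS2-fused transcriptional activators be recruited alongside a dCas9 activator such as dCas9-VP64, neither of which is encoded here. Downstream, an EF-1α promoter with its intron A drives puromycin N-acetyltransferase for selection of transduced mammalian cells, and a WPRE enhances transcript expression. The construct was made by Gibson assembly and is used for multiplexed-guide activation of endogenous IL1RN transcription in human cells.
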