Addgene plasmid #192684: LentiU6-hIL2RN gRNA_multi1-3-MS2-Puro
Purpose: Lentiviral expression of multi gRNAs targeting hIL1RN promoter to activate human IL1RN transcription
Depositing lab: Jeffrey Miner. Depositing organization: Washington University in Saint Louis. Publication: Comparative analysis of dCas9-VP64 variants and multiplexed guide RNAs mediating CRISPR activation. Omachi K, Miner JH. PLoS One. 2022 Jun 28;17(6):e0270008. doi: 10.1371/journal.pone.0270008. eCollection 2022. PubMed 35763517.
Backbone
  Vector backbone: pLenti
  Vector type: Mammalian Expression, CRISPR
Growth in bacteria
  Bacterial resistance: Ampicillin, 100 μg/mL
  Growth temperature: 37°C
  Growth strain: NEB Stable
  Copy number: High Copy
Gene/Insert
  Gene/Insert name: Human IL1RN activating gRNAs #1,2,3
  gRNA/shRNA sequence: GCATCAAGTCAGCCATCAGC, TGTACTCTCTGAGGTGCTC, ACGCAGATAAGAACCAGTT
  Species: H. sapiens (human)
  Entrez Gene: IL1RN (a.k.a. CRMO2, DIRA, ICIL-1RA, IL-1RN, IL-1ra, IL-1ra3, IL1F3, IL1RA, IRAP, MVCD4)
  Promoter: U6
  Cloning method: Gibson Cloning
Terms and licenses: Academic/Nonprofit Terms; Industry Terms: Not Available to Industry
Depositor comments: Plasmid lacks cPPT/CTS, but depositor confirmed that plasmid function is not affected.
How to cite: LentiU6-hIL2RN gRNA_multi1-3-MS2-Puro was a gift from Jeffrey Miner (Addgene plasmid # 192684 ; http://n2t.net/addgene:192684 ; RRID:Addgene_192684)
